Addgene plasmid #8912: pPS1307
Depositing lab: Pamela Silver. Depositing organization: Dana-Farber Cancer Institute. Publication: A novel methyltransferase (Hmt1p) modifies poly(A)+-RNA-binding proteins. Henry MF, Silver PA. Mol Cell Biol. 1996 Jul . 16(7):3668-78. PubMed 8668183.
Backbone
  Vector backbone: pRS316
  Backbone size w/o insert (bp): 4900
  Vector type: Yeast Expression
  Selectable markers: URA3
Growth in bacteria
  Bacterial resistance: Ampicillin, 100 μg/mL
  Growth temperature: 37°C
  Growth strain: DH5alpha
  Copy number: Low Copy
Gene/Insert
  Gene/Insert name: HMT1 (alt name: pRS316[HMT1-XbaI])
  Species: S. cerevisiae (budding yeast)
  Insert size (bp): 2700
  Entrez Gene: HMT1 (a.k.a. YBR034C, HCP1, ODP1, RMT1)
  Cloning method: Restriction Enzyme; 5′ cloning site XbaI (not destroyed); 3′ cloning site XbaI (not destroyed)
  Sequencing primers: 5′ M13R; 3′ M13F
Terms and licenses: Academic/Nonprofit Terms; Industry Terms: Not Available to Industry
Depositor comments: 2.7 kb XbaI genomic fragment.
How to cite: pPS1307 was a gift from Pamela Silver (Addgene plasmid # 8912 ; http://n2t.net/addgene:8912 ; RRID:Addgene_8912)
