[The description below was written by a language model from this plasmid's Addgene catalogue record and pLannotate feature annotations shown in this document.]
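Description:
pPS1307 is a yeast centromeric shuttle plasmid built on pRS316 that carries the Saccharomyces cerevisiae HMT1 gene (also known as YBR034C, HCP1, ODP1 or RMT1). The associated publication describes HMT1 as encoding a methyltransferase that modifies poly(A)+ RNA-binding proteins. The insert is a roughly 2.7 kb genomic fragment cloned into the XbaI site of the polylinker, with the site preserved at both ends. The sequenced plasmid is 7,549 nt, consistent with the stated backbone and insert sizes.

The feature table shows the complete HMT1 coding sequence in the middle of the insert, flanked by partial coding sequences of the neighbouring genes PDX3 and EDS1. About 300 bp of native sequence lies upstream of the HMT1 coding sequence and about 230 bp downstream. No heterologous yeast promoter, terminator or epitope tag is annotated, so expression presumably depends on HMT1's own genomic regulatory sequences, although the record does not say so explicitly. T7 and T3 phage promoters and lacZα remnants from the pBluescript-type polylinker flank the insert.

In yeast, the CEN6/ARS element maintains the plasmid at low, stable copy number. URA3 under its own promoter allows selection in ura3 strains and counterselection with 5-fluoroorotic acid. In E. coli, the plasmid replicates from a ColE1/pUC-type origin and is selected with ampicillin through β-lactamase, and an f1 origin permits single-stranded DNA production. A plasmid of this design suits near-physiological HMT1 expression, such as complementation of hmt1 mutants or plasmid-shuffle experiments, though the record does not state a specific application.
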