Features (pLannotate 1.2.2; 21 found; start..end, strand, type, name):
     24..42      +  promoter       T7 promoter: promoter for bacteriophage T7 RNA polymerase
     45..479     +  CDS            PDX3 (fragment): PDX3_YEAST - Experimental evidence at protein level: Swiss-Prot protein existence level 1. Catalyzes the oxidation of either pyridoxine 5'-phosphate (PNP) or pyridoxamine 5'-phosphate (PMP) into pyridoxal 5'-phosphate (PLP). From Saccharomyces cerevisiae (strain ATCC 204508 / S288c) (Baker's yeast).
    775..1818    +  CDS            HMT1: HMT1_YEAST - Also known as ODP1 From Saccharomyces cerevisiae (strain ATCC 204508 / S288c) (Baker's yeast).
   2051..2749    -  CDS            EDS1 (fragment): EDS1_YEAST - Experimental evidence at protein level: Swiss-Prot protein existence level 1. From Saccharomyces cerevisiae (strain ATCC 204508 / S288c) (Baker's yeast).
   2742..2825    +  misc_feature   MCS (fragment): pBluescript multiple cloning site
   2837..2855    -  promoter       T3 promoter: promoter for bacteriophage T3 RNA polymerase
   2900..2916    -  protein_bind   lac operator: The lac repressor binds to the lac operator to inhibit transcription in E. coli. This inhibition can be relieved by adding lactose or isopropyl-β-D-thiogalactopyranoside (IPTG). lac repressor encoded by lacI
   2924..2954    -  promoter       lac promoter: promoter for the E. coli lac operon
   2969..2990    -  protein_bind   CAP binding site: CAP binding activates transcription in the presence of cAMP. E. coli catabolite activator protein
   3003..3095    -  CDS            lacI (fragment): lac repressor; lacI; The lac repressor binds to the lac operator to inhibit transcription in E. coli. This inhibition can be relieved by adding lactose or isopropyl-β-D-thiogalactopyranoside (IPTG).
   3278..3866    -  rep_origin     ori: high-copy-number ColE1/pMB1/pBR322/pUC origin of replication
   4037..4897    -  CDS            AmpR: β-lactamase; bla; confers resistance to ampicillin, carbenicillin, and related antibiotics
   4898..5002    -  promoter       AmpR promoter: bla
   5039..5542    +  misc_feature   CEN/ARS: S. cerevisiae CEN6 centromere fused to an autonomously replicating sequence
   5610..5645    +  CDS            rop (fragment): Rop protein, which maintains plasmids at low copy number; rop
   5747..5796    +  misc_feature   bom (fragment): basis of mobility region from pBR322
   5804..6019    +  promoter       URA3 promoter: S. cerevisiae URA3
   6020..6823    +  CDS            URA3: orotidine-5'-phosphate decarboxylase, required for uracil biosynthesis; S. cerevisiae URA3; yeast auxotrophic marker, counterselectable with 5-fluoroorotic acid (5-FOA)
   6902..6953    +  misc_feature   bom (fragment): basis of mobility region from pBR322
   6981..7409    -  rep_origin     f1 ori (sequence partly withheld): f1 bacteriophage origin of replication; arrow indicates direction of (+) strand synthesis
   7413..21      -  CDS            lacZα (fragment) (across the origin): LacZα fragment of β-galactosidase; lacZ fragment
>Addgene plasmid #8912 | pPS1307 | addgene full sequence | sequence record 226824 | Addgene NGS Result
GTAAAACGACGGCCAGTGAATTGTAATACGACTCACTATAGGGCGAATTGGAGCTCCACCGCGGTGGCGG
CCGCTCTAGAAAGGCTCATGATATTGCTACCAACCCGAATGCGGCAATCGTATTCTTTTGGAAGGATCTG
CAAAGGCAGGTGAGAGTTGAAGGTATCACAGAGCATGTTAACAGAGAAACTTCTGAAAGATACTTTAAGA
CGAGACCTCGTGGATCCAAGATCGGTGCATGGGCTTCCCGCCAATCGGATGTTATCAAGAACAGAGAAGA
ACTAGACGAGTTGACCCAAAAAAACACCGAACGTTTCAAGGATGCTGAAGACATCCCATGTCCAGATTAT
TGGGGTGGCTTGAGAATCGTTCCACTGGAAATTGAGTTCTGGCAAGGTAGACCCTCGAGATTGCATGATA
GATTCGTTTACAGAAGAAAAACAGAAAACGATCCATGGAAAGTCGTTAGACTAGCCCCATGAGGGACTGT
TAATGAAAAATTCAATGTAGGATCTATTTAACACCATATAATTCTCTCATTTTCTATTTTATACTGTATA
ATGAATCTTTTTATACCGCCTATAGGGTAATATGTCAGAATATACCGAGATGAAAAAAAAGAAAAAGGAA
TTCCGAAATTTGGAAATGGCGGGAAAATTTTTTCACAAAGGGAAATTATATGTTATAAAAATAGTTGAAG
AGATGAGCTGCCTACTGCTCACCTTGCCGTTTCCAAAAAAGAGTTAGAACCGACAAATTCATCCAAAGAA
AATAATGAGCAAGACAGCCGTGAAAGATTCTGCTACAGAAAAAACCAAGCTAAGTGAAAGCGAACAGCAC
TACTTCAATTCGTACGATCACTATGGTATTCACGAAGAGATGCTTCAAGATACTGTTCGTACCTTATCTT
ACAGAAACGCAATTATCCAAAATAAGGATCTTTTTAAGGACAAGATTGTTTTAGACGTCGGTTGCGGTAC
CGGTATTTTATCCATGTTTGCCGCTAAACACGGTGCGAAGCATGTTATCGGTGTTGATATGTCAAGCATT
ATTGAGATGGCGAAGGAATTGGTAGAGTTGAACGGATTCAGCGACAAGATCACCTTGCTAAGAGGCAAGT
TGGAGGACGTTCATTTACCCTTTCCTAAAGTTGACATCATAATTTCTGAATGGATGGGTTACTTTCTACT
ATACGAGTCCATGATGGACACCGTTCTTTACGCTAGAGACCACTATTTGGTAGAAGGCGGTCTGATCTTT
CCCGACAAGTGCTCCATTCATTTGGCCGGTTTGGAAGACTCTCAGTATAAAGACGAGAAGTTGAACTACT
GGCAAGACGTTTACGGGTTTGATTATTCGCCATTTGTTCCGTTGGTCTTACACGAGCCCATCGTCGACAC
CGTGGAAAGAAACAATGTCAACACCACCTCAGACAAATTGATCGAATTTGATTTAAATACAGTAAAAATA
TCAGATCTAGCGTTTAAGAGTAACTTTAAATTGACGGCCAAGAGACAAGATATGATTAATGGTATAGTCA
CCTGGTTCGACATTGTTTTCCCTGCACCAAAGGGTAAGAGACCTGTTGAGTTCTCCACTGGTCCTCATGC
TCCATACACTCACTGGAAGCAAACAATATTTTATTTCCCTGATGATCTAGATGCTGAAACTGGTGACACC
ATTGAAGGTGAATTGGTTTGCTCTCCAAACGAGAAGAATAACAGAGATCTAAATATCAAAATTTCTTACA
AGTTCGAATCGAATGGCATCGACGGTAATTCAAGAAGCAGAAAAAACGAAGGTTCTTATTTAATGCATTA
AGACTTTTGTTTGCTGGAGAAAGAAAAAAATTTGAAAAGCAAATAAACAAACTTGTTCATATTATTGACG
CGAATATGTGTACTTTGTTACCCTTTTTTGTTGGTCGTGTACCAAAATTAGTTTAGATATATGACTTTGC
ATGTCCTTGTACTATAGTTTTTAAAAGAAAAAATCTACTTATCTATCCTTCATTAGGATGCTATTTTTCA
CCTTGTTATCATGAATATTAGTTAAAGAAGCAACAGCAACAACCCAATTCTGAATCATCCATCAATTTCC
AACCTATGTCGGCAAACTTTTTCAATATCTTTTTGTTTTCTTCCTCCGATGGCGCAACGTTTGAGGCGTT
ACTAGCTGCACATTTTCCGGAATACATGCTCTTCATTACCGATTCGTAGCATCCGGTACTACTTGTAGCA
CTTACATAGTAACGCTTAGCACGGTCATGTGCATTCTTCCTAAAAGGTTCTAGGGTATTAAATAGTGCGG
TTATTTGCACCAATTCGTTCAGCGCAGTTGACAACGTCATAATTCTGTCATTTATTCCCTTGGCCATATT
TCCATTACGGATGTATAAACTTATTAATGTGGTAGGTATGGGTCCTATCAAACTAATGATATTATAGCAT
TCTTCCACCATTGGCAGCATGAAAATAGAAACAGTTCCCATCAAGTCTTTGGTTGTGCAACGTGTATTTT
CTTCACTGGCAAGATTTGACGTAATACTTTGTGTTGGCGACATTAATTCTTCTTCACTGTCCTGAGCAAA
ATAGGCGTTCGGAAGGGGCTTTGAATCCAAATCAACAGAGTTTTCTGCGTTCATATTAGTAATTGAATCT
AATATGCCTGATACCAGAGTGATCATTGAGCAGACTAGCTCTCCGATATTTTTCATTTCAGCATCCGAAT
TGCAGCAATTTTCTAGAACTAGTGGATCCCCCGGGCTGCAGGAATTCGATATCAAGCTTATCGATACCGT
CGACCTCGAGGGGGGGCCCGGTACCAGCTTTTGTTCCCTTTAGTGAGGGTTAATTTCGAGCTTGGCGTAA
TCATGGTCATAGCTGTTTCCTGTGTGAAATTGTTATCCGCTCACAATTCCACACAACATACGAGCCGGAA
GCATAAAGTGTAAAGCCTGGGGTGCCTAATGAGTGAGCTAACTCACATTAATTGCGTTGCGCTCACTGCC
CGCTTTCCAGTCGGGAAACCTGTCGTGCCAGCTGCATTAATGAATCGGCCAACGCGCGGGGAGAGGCGGT
TTGCGTATTGGGCGCTCTTCCGCTTCCTCGCTCACTGACTCGCTGCGCTCGGTCGTTCGGCTGCGGCGAG
CGGTATCAGCTCACTCAAAGGCGGTAATACGGTTATCCACAGAATCAGGGGATAACGCAGGAAAGAACAT
GTGAGCAAAAGGCCAGCAAAAGGCCAGGAACCGTAAAAAGGCCGCGTTGCTGGCGTTTTTCCATAGGCTC
CGCCCCCCTGACGAGCATCACAAAAATCGACGCTCAAGTCAGAGGTGGCGAAACCCGACAGGACTATAAA
GATACCAGGCGTTTCCCCCTGGAAGCTCCCTCGTGCGCTCTCCTGTTCCGACCCTGCCGCTTACCGGATA
CCTGTCCGCCTTTCTCCCTTCGGGAAGCGTGGCGCTTTCTCATAGCTCACGCTGTAGGTATCTCAGTTCG
GTGTAGGTCGTTCGCTCCAAGCTGGGCTGTGTGCACGAACCCCCCGTTCAGCCCGACCGCTGCGCCTTAT
CCGGTAACTATCGTCTTGAGTCCAACCCGGTAAGACACGACTTATCGCCACTGGCAGCAGCCACTGGTAA
CAGGATTAGCAGAGCGAGGTATGTAGGCGGTGCTACAGAGTTCTTGAAGTGGTGGCCTAACTACGGCTAC
ACTAGAAGAACAGTATTTGGTATCTGCGCTCTGCTGAAGCCAGTTACCTTCGGAAAAAGAGTTGGTAGCT
CTTGATCCGGCAAACAAACCACCGCTGGTAGCGGTGGTTTTTTTGTTTGCAAGCAGCAGATTACGCGCAG
AAAAAAAGGATCTCAAGAAGATCCTTTGATCTTTTCTACGGGGTCTGACGCTCAGTGGAACGAAAACTCA
CGTTAAGGGATTTTGGTCATGAGATTATCAAAAAGGATCTTCACCTAGATCCTTTTAAATTAAAAATGAA
GTTTTAAATCAATCTAAAGTATATATGAGTAAACTTGGTCTGACAGTTACCAATGCTTAATCAGTGAGGC
ACCTATCTCAGCGATCTGTCTATTTCGTTCATCCATAGTTGCCTGACTCCCCGTCGTGTAGATAACTACG
ATACGGGAGGGCTTACCATCTGGCCCCAGTGCTGCAATGATACCGCGAGACCCACGCTCACCGGCTCCAG
ATTTATCAGCAATAAACCAGCCAGCCGGAAGGGCCGAGCGCAGAAGTGGTCCTGCAACTTTATCCGCCTC
CATCCAGTCTATTAATTGTTGCCGGGAAGCTAGAGTAAGTAGTTCGCCAGTTAATAGTTTGCGCAACGTT
GTTGCCATTGCTACAGGCATCGTGGTGTCACGCTCGTCGTTTGGTATGGCTTCATTCAGCTCCGGTTCCC
AACGATCAAGGCGAGTTACATGATCCCCCATGTTGTGCAAAAAAGCGGTTAGCTCCTTCGGTCCTCCGAT
CGTTGTCAGAAGTAAGTTGGCCGCAGTGTTATCACTCATGGTTATGGCAGCACTGCATAATTCTCTTACT
GTCATGCCATCCGTAAGATGCTTTTCTGTGACTGGTGAGTACTCAACCAAGTCATTCTGAGAATAGTGTA
TGCGGCGACCGAGTTGCTCTTGCCCGGCGTCAATACGGGATAATACCGCGCCACATAGCAGAACTTTAAA
AGTGCTCATCATTGGAAAACGTTCTTCGGGGCGAAAACTCTCAAGGATCTTACCGCTGTTGAGATCCAGT
TCGATGTAACCCACTCGTGCACCCAACTGATCTTCAGCATCTTTTACTTTCACCAGCGTTTCTGGGTGAG
CAAAAACAGGAAGGCAAAATGCCGCAAAAAAGGGAATAAGGGCGACACGGAAATGTTGAATACTCATACT
CTTCCTTTTTCAATATTATTGAAGCATTTATCAGGGTTATTGTCTCATGAGCGGATACATATTTGAATGT
ATTTAGAAAAATAAACAAATAGGGGTTCCGCGCACATTTCCCCGAAAAGTGCCACCTGGGTCCTTTTCAT
CACGTGCTATAAAAATAATTATAATTTAAATTTTTTAATATAAATATATAAATTAAAAATAGAAAGTAAA
AAAAGAAATTAAAGAAAAAATAGTTTTTGTTTTCCGAAGATGTAAAAGACTCTAGGGGGATCGCCAACAA
ATACTACCTTTTATCTTGCTCTTCCTGCTCTCAGGTATTAATGCCGAATTGTTTCATCTTGTCTGTGTAG
AAGACCACACACGAAAATCCTGTGATTTTACATTTTACTTATCGTTAATCGAATGTATATCTATTTAATC
TGCTTTTCTTGTCTAATAAATATATATGTAAAGTACGCTTTTTGTTGAAATTTTTTAAACCTTTGTTTAT
TTTTTTTTCTTCATTCCGTAACTCTTCTACCTTCTTTATTTACTTTCTAAAATCCAAATACAAAACATAA
AAATAAATAAACACAGAGTAAATTCCCAAATTATTCCATCATTAAAAGATACGAGGCGCGTGTAAGTTAC
AGGCAAGCGATCCGTCTAAGAAACCATTATTATCATGACATTAACCTATAAAAATAGGCGTATCACGAGG
CCCTTTCGTCTCGCGCGTTTCGGTGATGACGGTGAAAACCTCTGACACATGCAGCTCCCGGAGACGGTCA
CAGCTTGTCTGTAAGCGGATGCCGGGAGCAGACAAGCCCGTCAGGGCGCGTCAGCGGGTGTTGGCGGGTG
TCGGGGCTGGCTTAACTATGCGGCATCAGAGCAGATTGTACTGAGAGTGCACCATACCACCTTTTCAATT
CATCATTTTTTTTTTATTCTTTTTTTTGATTTCGGTTTCCTTGAAATTTTTTTGATTCGGTAATCTCCGA
ACAGAAGGAAGAACGAAGGAAGGAGCACAGACTTAGATTGGTATATATACGCATATGTAGTGTTGAAGAA
ACATGAAATTGCCCAGTATTCTTAACCCAACTGCACAGAACAAAAACCTGCAGGAAACGAAGATAAATCA
TGTCGAAAGCTACATATAAGGAACGTGCTGCTACTCATCCTAGTCCTGTTGCTGCCAAGCTATTTAATAT
CATGCACGAAAAGCAAACAAACTTGTGTGCTTCATTGGATGTTCGTACCACCAAGGAATTACTGGAGTTA
GTTGAAGCATTAGGTCCCAAAATTTGTTTACTAAAAACACATGTGGATATCTTGACTGATTTTTCCATGG
AGGGCACAGTTAAGCCGCTAAAGGCATTATCCGCCAAGTACAATTTTTTACTCTTCGAAGACAGAAAATT
TGCTGACATTGGTAATACAGTCAAATTGCAGTACTCTGCGGGTGTATACAGAATAGCAGAATGGGCAGAC
ATTACGAATGCACACGGTGTGGTGGGCCCAGGTATTGTTAGCGGTTTGAAGCAGGCGGCAGAAGAAGTAA
CAAAGGAACCTAGAGGCCTTTTGATGTTAGCAGAATTGTCATGCAAGGGCTCCCTATCTACTGGAGAATA
TACTAAGGGTACTGTTGACATTGCGAAGAGCGACAAAGATTTTGTTATCGGCTTTATTGCTCAAAGAGAC
ATGGGTGGAAGAGATGAAGGTTACGATTGGTTGATTATGACACCCGGTGTGGGTTTAGATGACAAGGGAG
ACGCATTGGGTCAACAGTATAGAACCGTGGATGATGTGGTCTCTACAGGATCTGACATTATTATTGTTGG
AAGAGGACTATTTGCAAAGGGAAGGGATGCTAAGGTAGAGGGTGAACGTTACAGAAAAGCAGGCTGGGAA
GCATATTTGAGAAGATGCGGCCAGCAAAACTAAAAAACTGTATTATAAGTAAATGCATGTATACTAAACT
CACAAATTAGAGCTTCAATTTAATTATATCAGTTATTACCCTATGCGGTGTGAAATACCGCACAGATGCG
TAAGGAGAAAATACCGCATCAGGAAATTGTAAGCGTTAATATTTTGTTAAAATTCGCGTTAAATTTTTGT
TAAATCAGCTCATTTTTTAACCAATAGGCCGAAATCGGCAAAATCCCTTATAAATCAAAAGAATAGACCG
AGATAGGGT
[37 nt withheld, positions 7080-7116]
AAAGAACGTGGACTCCAACGTCAAAGG
[49 nt withheld, positions 7144-7192]
T
[91 nt withheld, positions 7194-7284]
G
[124 nt withheld, positions 7286-7409]
CCATTCGCCATTCAGGCTGCGCAACTGTTGGGAAGGGCGATCGGTGCGGGCCTCTTCGCTATTACGCCAG
CTGGCGAAAGGGGGATGTGCTGCAAGGCGATTAAGTTGGGTAACGCCAGGGTTTTCCCAGTCACGACGTT
